>Addgene plasmid #62171 | pMuLE ENTR SV40 Luc2 (FF-Luciferase) L3-L2 | depositor full sequence | sequence record 101455 | Full Sequence
CTAGATACCCAGCTTTCTTGTACAAAGTTGGCATTATAAGAAAGCATTGCTTATCAATTTGTTGCAACGA
ACAGGTCACTATCAGTCAAAATAAAATCATTATTTGCCATCCAGCTGCAGGGCGGCCGCGATATCCCCTA
TAGTGAGTCGTATTACATGGTCATAGCTGTTTCCTGGCAGCTCTGGCCCGTGTCTCAAAATCTCTGATGT
TACATTGCACAAGATAAAAATATATCATCATGAACAATAAAACTGTCTGCTTACATAAACAGTAATACAA
GGGGTGTTATGAGCCATATTCAACGGGAAACGTCGAGGCCGCGATTAAATTCCAACATGGATGCTGATTT
ATATGGGTATAAATGGGCTCGCGATAATGTCGGGCAATCAGGTGCGACAATCTATCGCTTGTATGGGAAG
CCCGATGCGCCAGAGTTGTTTCTGAAACATGGCAAAGGTAGCGTTGCCAATGATGTTACAGATGAGATGG
TCAGACTAAACTGGCTGACGGAATTTATGCCTCTTCCGACCATCAAGCATTTTATCCGTACTCCTGATGA
TGCATGGTTACTCACCACTGCGATCCCCGGAAAAACAGCATTCCAGGTATTAGAAGAATATCCTGATTCA
GGTGAAAATATTGTTGATGCGCTGGCAGTGTTCCTGCGCCGGTTGCATTCGATTCCTGTTTGTAATTGTC
CTTTTAACAGCGATCGCGTATTTCGTCTCGCTCAGGCGCAATCACGAATGAATAACGGTTTGGTTGATGC
GAGTGATTTTGATGACGAGCGTAATGGCTGGCCTGTTGAACAAGTCTGGAAAGAAATGCATAAACTTTTG
CCATTCTCACCGGATTCAGTCGTCACTCATGGTGATTTCTCACTTGATAACCTTATTTTTGACGAGGGGA
AATTAATAGGTTGTATTGATGTTGGACGAGTCGGAATCGCAGACCGATACCAGGATCTTGCCATCCTATG
GAACTGCCTCGGTGAGTTTTCTCCTTCATTACAGAAACGGCTTTTTCAAAAATATGGTATTGATAATCCT
GATATGAATAAATTGCAGTTTCATTTGATGCTCGATGAGTTTTTCTAATCAGAATTGGTTAATTGGTTGT
AACACTGGCAGAGCATTACGCTGACTTGACGGGACGGCGCAAGCTCATGACCAAAATCCCTTAACGTGAG
TTACGCGTCGTTCCACTGAGCGTCAGACCCCGTAGAAAAGATCAAAGGATCTTCTTGAGATCCTTTTTTT
CTGCGCGTAATCTGCTGCTTGCAAACAAAAAAACCACCGCTACCAGCGGTGGTTTGTTTGCCGGATCAAG
AGCTACCAACTCTTTTTCCGAAGGTAACTGGCTTCAGCAGAGCGCAGATACCAAATACTGTTCTTCTAGT
GTAGCCGTAGTTAGGCCACCACTTCAAGAACTCTGTAGCACCGCCTACATACCTCGCTCTGCTAATCCTG
TTACCAGTGGCTGCTGCCAGTGGCGATAAGTCGTGTCTTACCGGGTTGGACTCAAGACGATAGTTACCGG
ATAAGGCGCAGCGGTCGGGCTGAACGGGGGGTTCGTGCACACAGCCCAGCTTGGAGCGAACGACCTACAC
CGAACTGAGATACCTACAGCGTGAGCTATGAGAAAGCGCCACGCTTCCCGAAGGGAGAAAGGCGGACAGG
TATCCGGTAAGCGGCAGGGTCGGAACAGGAGAGCGCACGAGGGAGCTTCCAGGGGGAAACGCCTGGTATC
TTTATAGTCCTGTCGGGTTTCGCCACCTCTGACTTGAGCGTCGATTTTTGTGATGCTCGTCAGGGGGGCG
GAGCCTATGGAAAAACGCCAGCAACGCGGCCTTTTTACGGTTCCTGGCCTTTTGCTGGCCTTTTGCTCAC
ATGTTCTTTCCTGCGTTATCCCCTGATTCTGTGGATAACCGTATTACCGCCTTTGAGTGAGCTGATACCG
CTCGCCGCAGCCGAACGACCGAGCGCAGCGAGTCAGTGAGCGAGGAAGCGGAAGAGCGCCCAATACGCAA
ACCGCCTCTCCCCGCGCGTTGGCCGATTCATTAATGCAGCTGGCACGACAGGTTTCCCGACTGGAAAGCG
GGCAGTGAGCGCAACGCAATTAATACGCGTACCGCTAGCCAGGAAGAGTTTGTAGAAACGCAAAAAGGCC
ATCCGTCAGGATGGCCTTCTGCTTAGTTTGATGCCTGGCAGTTTATGGCGGGCGTCCTGCCCGCCACCCT
CCGGGCCGTTGCTTCACAACGTTCAAATCCGCTCCCGGCGGATTTGTCCTACTCAGGAGAGCGTTCACCG
ACAAACAACAGATAAAACGAAAGGCCCAGTCTTCCGACTGAGCCTTTCGTTTTATTTGATGCCTGGCAGT
TCCCTACTCTCGCGTTAACGCTAGCATGGATGTTTTCCCAGTCACGACGTTGTAAAACGACGGCCAGTCT
TAAGCTCGGGCCCCAAATAATGATTTTATTTTGACTGATAGTGACCTGTTCGTTGCAACAAATTGATGAG
CAATGCTTTTTTATAATGCCAACTTTGTATAATAAAGTTGCTGTGGAATGTGTGTCAGTTAGGGTGTGGA
AAGTCCCCAGGCTCCCCAGCAGGCAGAAGTATGCAAAGCATGCATCTCAATTAGTCAGCAACCAGGTGTG
GAAAGTCCCCAGGCTCCCCAGCAGGCAGAAGTATGCAAAGCATGCATCTCAATTAGTCAGCAACCATAGT
CCCGCCCCTAACTCCGCCCATCCCGCCCCTAACTCCGCCCAGTTCCGCCCATTCTCCGCCCCATGGCTGA
CTAATTTTTTTTATTTATGCAGAGGCCGAGGCCGCCTCGGCCTCTGAGCTATTCCAGAAGTAGTGAGGAG
GCTTTTTTGGAGGCCTAGGCTTTTGCAAAAAGCTTGGTACCGAGCTCGGATCCACTAGTAACGGCCGCCA
GTGTGCTGGAATTCGTTAACAGATCGGGGGATCCGATATCCGCCACCATGGAAGATGCCAAAAACATTAA
GAAGGGCCCAGCGCCATTCTACCCACTCGAAGACGGGACCGCCGGCGAGCAGCTGCACAAAGCCATGAAG
CGCTACGCCCTGGTGCCCGGCACCATCGCCTTTACCGACGCACATATCGAGGTGGACATTACCTACGCCG
AGTACTTCGAGATGAGCGTTCGGCTGGCAGAAGCTATGAAGCGCTATGGGCTGAATACAAACCATCGGAT
CGTGGTGTGCAGCGAGAATAGCTTGCAGTTCTTCATGCCCGTGTTGGGTGCCCTGTTCATCGGTGTGGCT
GTGGCCCCAGCTAACGACATCTACAACGAGCGCGAGCTGCTGAACAGCATGGGCATCAGCCAGCCCACCG
TCGTATTCGTGAGCAAGAAAGGGCTGCAAAAGATCCTCAACGTGCAAAAGAAGCTACCGATCATACAAAA
GATCATCATCATGGATAGCAAGACCGACTACCAGGGCTTCCAAAGCATGTACACCTTCGTGACTTCCCAT
TTGCCACCCGGCTTCAACGAGTACGACTTCGTGCCCGAGAGCTTCGACCGGGACAAAACCATCGCCCTGA
TCATGAACAGTAGTGGCAGTACCGGATTGCCCAAGGGCGTAGCCCTACCGCACCGCACCGCTTGTGTCCG
ATTCAGTCATGCCCGCGACCCCATCTTCGGCAACCAGATCATCCCCGACACCGCTATCCTCAGCGTGGTG
CCATTTCACCACGGCTTCGGCATGTTCACCACGCTGGGCTACTTGATCTGCGGCTTTCGGGTCGTGCTCA
TGTACCGCTTCGAGGAGGAGCTATTCTTGCGCAGCTTGCAAGACTATAAGATTCAATCTGCCCTGCTGGT
GCCCACACTATTTAGCTTCTTCGCTAAGAGCACTCTCATCGACAAGTACGACCTAAGCAACTTGCACGAG
ATCGCCAGCGGCGGGGCGCCGCTCAGCAAGGAGGTAGGTGAGGCCGTGGCCAAACGCTTCCACCTACCAG
GCATCCGCCAGGGCTACGGCCTGACAGAAACAACCAGCGCCATTCTGATCACCCCCGAAGGGGACGACAA
GCCTGGCGCAGTAGGCAAGGTGGTGCCCTTCTTCGAGGCTAAGGTGGTGGACTTGGACACCGGTAAGACA
CTGGGTGTGAACCAGCGCGGCGAGCTGTGCGTCCGTGGCCCCATGATCATGAGCGGCTACGTTAACAACC
CCGAGGCTACAAACGCTCTCATCGACAAGGACGGCTGGCTGCACAGCGGCGACATCGCCTACTGGGACGA
GGACGAGCACTTCTTCATCGTGGACCGGCTGAAGAGCCTGATCAAATACAAGGGCTACCAGGTAGCCCCA
GCCGAACTGGAGAGCATCCTGCTGCAACACCCCAACATCTTCGACGCCGGGGTCGCCGGCCTGCCCGACG
ACGATGCCGGCGAGCTGCCCGCCGCAGTCGTCGTGCTGGAACACGGTAAAACCATGACCGAGAAGGAGAT
CGTGGACTATGTGGCCAGCCAGGTTACAACCGCCAAGAAGCTGCGCGGTGGTGTTGTGTTCGTGGACGAG
GTGCCTAAAGGACTGACCGGCAAGTTGGACGCCCGCAAGATCCGCGAGATTCTCATTAAGGCCAAGAAGG
GCGGCAAGATCGCCGTGTAATAATT
Features (pLannotate 1.2.2; 11 found; start..end, strand, type, name):
      7..106     -  protein_bind   attL2: mutant version of attL; recombination site for the Gateway® LR reaction LR Clonase™
    137..155     -  promoter       T7 promoter: promoter for bacteriophage T7 RNA polymerase
    289..1098    +  CDS            KanR: aminoglycoside phosphotransferase; aph(3')-Ia; confers resistance to kanamycin in bacteria or G418 (Geneticin®) in eukaryotes
   1245..1833    +  rep_origin     ori: high-copy-number ColE1/pMB1/pBR322/pUC origin of replication
   2016..2108    +  CDS            lacI (fragment): lac repressor; lacI; The lac repressor binds to the lac operator to inhibit transcription in E. coli. This inhibition can be relieved by adding lactose or isopropyl-β-D-thiogalactopyranoside (IPTG).
   2163..2190    -  terminator     rrnB T2 terminator: transcription terminator T2 from the E. coli rrnB gene
   2322..2365    +  terminator     rrnB T1 terminator: Escherichia coli rrnB; transcription terminator T1 from the E. coli rrnB gene
   2412..2448    -  CDS            lacZα (fragment): LacZα fragment of β-galactosidase; lacZ fragment
   2465..2560    +  protein_bind   attL3: mutant version of attL; recombination site for the Gateway® LR reaction LR Clonase™
   2570..2899    +  promoter       SV40 promoter: SV40 enhancer and early promoter
   2988..4640    +  CDS            luciferase: firefly luciferase synthetic luc2 version of the luciferase gene
