[The description below was written by a language model from this plasmid's Addgene catalogue record and pLannotate feature annotations shown in this document.]
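Description:
pMuLE ENTR SV40 Luc2 (FF-Luciferase) L3-L2 is a 4,645-nt Gateway entry vector from the MuLE (Multiple Lentiviral Expression) modular cloning system. It is not itself a viral vector. It is a small bacterial shuttle plasmid that donates one expression module to a destination vector by recombination. No named backbone is recorded, but the annotated features are typical of a pENTR/pDONR-type plasmid. These include a high-copy ColE1/pUC-type origin, a kanamycin resistance gene (aph(3')-Ia) for selection in E. coli, rrnB T1 and T2 terminators upstream of the cloning region that insulate it from read-through transcription, a T7 promoter beside attL2, and short lacI and lacZα remnants that are probably non-functional carry-over from earlier cloning.

The payload lies between an attL3 site and an attL2 site. It consists of the SV40 enhancer/early promoter followed by the synthetic luc2 version of the firefly luciferase coding sequence. No polyadenylation signal is annotated within the module, and the luciferase ORF ends just before attL2. Transcript termination therefore presumably depends on elements in the recipient vector, although the record does not say so. The L3-L2 site combination fixes the position and orientation of the module in a MultiSite Gateway LR reaction. There it is assembled in a defined order with other entry modules carrying complementary att sites, placing it at the attL2 end of the array in a lentiviral destination vector. The resulting multi-cassette lentiviral constructs combine other genetic elements with a constitutive firefly luciferase reporter for bioluminescent readout in mammalian cells.
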