Addgene plasmid #62171: pMuLE ENTR SV40 Luc2 (FF-Luciferase) L3-L2
Purpose: MuLE (Multiple Lentiviral Expression) Entry vector containing a SV40 promoter and firefly luciferase module. Compatible with MultiSite Gateway cloning
Depositing lab: Ian Frew. Depositing organization: University of Zurich. Publication: A versatile modular vector system for rapid combinatorial mammalian genetics. Albers J, Danzer C, Rechsteiner M, Lehmann H, Brandt LP, Hejhal T, Catalano A, Busenhart P, Goncalves AF, Brandt S, Bode PK, Bode-Lesniewska B, Wild PJ, Frew IJ. J Clin Invest. 2015 Mar 9. pii: 79743. doi: 10.1172/JCI79743. PubMed 25751063.
Backbone
  Vector backbone: N/A
  Vector type: Mammalian Expression, Luciferase ; MuLE Gateway Entry Vector
Growth in bacteria
  Bacterial resistance: Kanamycin, 50 μg/mL
  Growth temperature: 37°C
  Growth strain: DH5alpha
  Copy number: High Copy
Gene/Insert
  Gene/Insert name: Luciferase
  Species: Synthetic
  Promoter: SV40
  Cloning method: Gateway Cloning
  Sequencing primers: 5′ M13-fwd; 3′ M13-rev
Terms and licenses: Academic/Nonprofit Terms; Industry Terms: Not Available to Industry
How to cite: pMuLE ENTR SV40 Luc2 (FF-Luciferase) L3-L2 was a gift from Ian Frew (Addgene plasmid # 62171 ; http://n2t.net/addgene:62171 ; RRID:Addgene_62171)
