>Addgene plasmid #62171 | pMuLE ENTR SV40 Luc2 (FF-Luciferase) L3-L2 | addgene partial sequence | sequence record 103638 | M13-F20 5'-TGTAAAACGACGGCCAGT-3'
GACTGATAGTGACCTGTTCGTTGCAACAAATTGATGAGCAATGCTTTTTTATAATGCCAACTTTGTATAA
TAAAGTTGCTGTGGAATGTGTGTCAGTTAGGGTGTGGAAAGTCCCCAGGCTCCCCAGCAGGCAGAAGTAT
GCAAAGCATGCATCTCAATTAGTCAGCAACCAGGTGTGGAAAGTCCCCAGGCTCCCCAGCAGGCAGAAGT
ATGCAAAGCATGCATCTCAATTAGTCAGCAACCATAGTCCCGCCCCTAACTCCGCCCATCCCGCCCCTAA
CTCCGCCCAGTTCCGCCCATTCTCCGCCCCATGGCTGACTAATTTTTTTTATTTATGCAGAGGCCGAGGC
CGCCTCGGCCTCTGAGCTATTCCAGAAGTAGTGAGGAGGCTTTTTTGGAGGCCTAGGCTTTTGCAAAAAG
CTTGGTACCGAGCTCGGATCCACTAGTAACGGCCGCCAGTGTGCTGGAATTCGTTAACAGATCGGGGGAT
CCGATATCCGCCACCATGGAAGATGCCAAAAACATTAAGAAGGGCCCAGCGCCATTCTACCCACTCGAAG
ACGGGACCGCCGGCGAGCAGCTGCACAAAGCCATGAAGCGCTACGCCCTGGTGCCCGGCACCATCGCCTT
TACCGACGCACATATCGAGGTGGACATTACCTACGCCGAGTACTTCGAGATGAGCGTTCGGCTGGCAGAA
GCTATGAAGCGCTATGGGCTGAATACAAACCATCGGATCGTGGTGTGCAGCGAGAATAGCTTGCAGTTCT
TCATGCCCGTG
