>Addgene plasmid #62171 | pMuLE ENTR SV40 Luc2 (FF-Luciferase) L3-L2 | addgene partial sequence | sequence record 103639 | M13-Rev 5'-CAGGAAACAGCTATGACC-3'
TAATGATTTTATTTTGACTGATAGTGACCTGTTCGTTGCAACAAATTGATAAGCAATGCTTTCTTATAAT
GCCAACTTTGTACAAGAAAGCTGGGTATCTAGAATTATTACACGGCGATCTTGCCGCCCTTCTTGGCCTT
AATGAGAATCTCGCGGATCTTGCGGGCGTCCAACTTGCCGGTCAGTCCTTTAGGCACCTCGTCCACGAAC
ACAACACCACCGCGCAGCTTCTTGGCGGTTGTAACCTGGCTGGCCACATAGTCCACGATCTCCTTCTCGG
TCATGGTTTTACCGTGTTCCAGCACGACGACTGCGGCGGGCAGCTCGCCGGCATCGTCGTCGGGCAGGCC
GGCGACCCCGGCGTCGAAGATGTTGGGGTGTTGCAGCAGGATGCTCTCCAGTTCGGCTGGGGCTACCTGG
TAGCCCTTGTATTTGATCAGGCTCTTCAGCCGGTCCACGATGAAGAAGTGCTCGTCCTCGTCCCAGTAGG
CGATGTCGCCGCTGTGCAGCCAGCCGTCCTTGTCGATGAGAGCGTTTGTAGCCTCGGGGTTGTTAACGTA
GCCGCTCATGATCATGGGGCCACGGACGCACAGCTCGCCGCGCTGGTTCACACCCAGTGTCTTACCGGTG
TCCAAGTCCACCACCTTAGCCTCG
